Addgene plasmid #196945: Kv1.5/RBG4
Purpose: Plasmid expressing an antigen targeting the Kv1.5 potassium voltage-gated channel subunit
Depositing lab: James Trimmer. Depositing organization: University of California, Davis.
Backbone
  Vector backbone: RBG4
  Vector type: Mammalian Expression
Growth in bacteria
  Bacterial resistance: Ampicillin, 100 μg/mL
  Growth temperature: 37°C
  Growth strain: DH5alpha
  Copy number: Unknown
Gene/Insert
  Gene/Insert name: Kv1.5
  Species: R. norvegicus (rat)
  Entrez Gene: Kcna5 (a.k.a. Kv1, Kv1.5)
  Cloning method: Unknown
Terms and licenses: Academic/Nonprofit Terms; Industry Terms: Not Available to Industry
Depositor comments: This is a validated antigen plasmid of Anti-Kv1.5 K+ channel [K7/45R]
How to cite: Kv1.5/RBG4 was a gift from James Trimmer (Addgene plasmid # 196945 ; http://n2t.net/addgene:196945 ; RRID:Addgene_196945)
