[The description below was written by a language model from this plasmid's Addgene catalogue record and pLannotate feature annotations shown in this document.]
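Description:
Kv1.5/RBG4 is a mammalian expression plasmid built on the RBG4 backbone that carries rat Kcna5 sequence encoding the Kv1.5 voltage-gated potassium channel alpha subunit. It is propagated in E. coli through a high-copy ColE1/pUC-type origin and selected with ampicillin via the β-lactamase gene. An f1 phage origin is also present, along with small remnants of lacZα, lacI, rop and the pBR322 bom region that appear to be leftovers of the vector's cloning history rather than functional parts. No mammalian selection marker is annotated. An SV40 early promoter segment lies downstream of the expression cassette on the opposite strand, but no complete coding sequence is annotated under its control.

The expression cassette is driven by the human cytomegalovirus immediate early enhancer and promoter, followed by the HSV thymidine kinase 5' untranslated region and a fragment of a pUC-type multiple cloning site into which the insert is placed. Downstream are the rabbit β-globin intron, a short stretch of β-globin exon sequence and the rabbit β-globin polyadenylation signal, which provide splicing and 3' end processing to support efficient mRNA expression in transfected cells. A T7 promoter lies upstream of the CMV enhancer. The automated annotation marks only a partial Kcna5 coding region of about 740 nucleotides in a 5.8 kb plasmid, so the insert appears to encode a portion of Kv1.5 rather than the whole channel, although the catalogue entry does not specify its boundaries. No epitope tag or reporter is annotated. According to the record, the plasmid serves as a validated antigen-expressing construct for an anti-Kv1.5 recombinant monoclonal antibody, meaning it supplies the target protein in mammalian cells to test antibody specificity.
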