Features (pLannotate 1.2.2; 18 found; start..end, strand, type, name):
    123..141     +  promoter       T7 promoter: promoter for bacteriophage T7 RNA polymerase
    160..463     +  enhancer       CMV enhancer: human cytomegalovirus immediate early enhancer
    464..667     +  promoter       CMV promoter: human cytomegalovirus (CMV) immediate early promoter
    757..796     +  5'UTR          HSV TK 5'-UTR: 5' untranslated region from the herpes simplex virus thymidine kinase gene
    872..897     +  misc_feature   MCS (fragment): pUC18/19 multiple cloning site
    895..1635    +  CDS            Kcna5 (fragment): KCNA5_RAT - Experimental evidence at protein level: Swiss-Prot protein existence level 1. Voltage-gated potassium channel that mediates transmembrane potassium transport in excitable membranes. Forms tetrameric potassium- selective channels through which potassium ions pass in accordance with their electrochemical gradient. The channel alternates between opened and closed conformations in response to the voltage difference across the membrane (PubMed:2361015, PubMed:15618540). Can form functional homotetrameric channels and heterotetrameric channels that contain variable proportions of KCNA1,
   1647..2219    +  intron         β-globin intron: intron from rabbit β-globin gene
   2223..2345    +  CDS            HBB: HBB_COLGU - Experimental evidence at transcript level: Swiss-Prot protein existence level 2. Involved in oxygen transport from the lung to the various peripheral tissues. From Colobus guereza (Mantled guereza) (Eastern black-and-white colobus monkey).
   2416..2471    +  polyA_signal   β-globin poly(A) signal: rabbit β-globin polyadenylation signal (Gil and Proudfoot, 1987)
   2811..3000    -  promoter       SV40 promoter: SV40 early promoter
   3000..3054    -  CDS            lacI (fragment): lac repressor; lacI; The lac repressor binds to the lac operator to inhibit transcription in E. coli. This inhibition can be relieved by adding lactose or isopropyl-β-D-thiogalactopyranoside (IPTG).
   3237..3825    -  rep_origin     ori: high-copy-number ColE1/pMB1/pBR322/pUC origin of replication
   3996..4856    -  CDS            AmpR: β-lactamase; bla; confers resistance to ampicillin, carbenicillin, and related antibiotics
   4857..4961    -  promoter       AmpR promoter: bla
   5056..5091    +  CDS            rop (fragment): Rop protein, which maintains plasmids at low copy number; rop
   5193..5292    +  misc_feature   bom (fragment): basis of mobility region from pBR322
   5320..5748    -  rep_origin     f1 ori (sequence partly withheld): f1 bacteriophage origin of replication; arrow indicates direction of (+) strand synthesis
   5752..120     -  CDS            lacZα (fragment) (across the origin): LacZα fragment of β-galactosidase; lacZ fragment
>Addgene plasmid #196945 | Kv1.5/RBG4 | addgene full sequence | sequence record 387869 | Addgene NGS Result
CGGTGCGGGCCTCTTCGCTATTACGCCAGCTGGCGAAAGGGGGATGTGCTGCAAGGCGATTAAGTTGGGT
AACGCCAGGGTTTTCCCAGTCACGACGTTGTAAAACGACGGCCAGTGAATTGTAATACGACTCACTATAG
GGCGAATTCGAGCTCGCCCCGTTACATAACTTACGGTAAATGGCCCGCCTGGCTGACCGCCCAACGACCC
CCGCCCATTGACGTCAATAATGACGTATGTTCCCATAGTAACGCCAATAGGGACTTTCCATTGACGTCAA
TGGGTGGAGTATTTACGGTAAACTGCCCACTTGGCAGTACATCAAGTGTATCATATGCCAAGTACGCCCC
CTATTGACGTCAATGACGGTAAATGGCCCGCCTGGCATTATGCCCAGTACATGACCTTATGGGACTTTCC
TACTTGGCAGTACATCTACGTATTAGTCATCGCTATTACCATGGTGATGCGGTTTTGGCAGTACATCAAT
GGGCGTGGATAGCGGTTTGACTCACGGGGATTTCCAAGTCTCCACCCCATTGACGTCAATGGGAGTTTGT
TTTGGCACCAAAATCAACGGGACTTTCCAAAATGTCGTAACAACTCCGCCCCATTGACGCAAATGGGCGG
TAGGCGTGTACGGTGGGAGGTCTATATAAGCAGAGCTCGTTTAGTGAACCGTCAGATCGCCTGGAGACGC
CATCCACGCTGTTTTGACCTCCATAGAAGACACCGGGACCGATCCAGCCTCCGGGGGATCTTGGTGGCGT
GAAACTCCCGCACCTCTTCGGCCAGCGCCTTGTAGAAGCGCGTATGGCTTCTAGCTATCCTTATGACGTG
CCTGACTATGCCAGCCTGGGAGGACCTTCTAGAATTCGAGCTCGGTACCCGGGGATCTCCCTGGTGCCCC
TGGAGAATGGCAGTGCCATGACCCTCAGAGGAGGAGGGGAGGCAGGGGCAAGCTGTGTGCAGACCCCCAG
GGGAGAGTGTGGGTGCCCTCCGACGTCTGGACTCAATAATCAGTCCAAAGAAACACTGTTGAGGGGGCGC
ACAACGCTCGAGGATGCGAACCAGGGTGGACGGCCTTTGCCCCCTATGGCTCAGGAGCTGCCACAACCTA
GAAGGCTATCTGCTGAGGATGAGGAGGGAGAAGGCGACCCTGGCCTGGGCACAGTGGAGGAGGACCAGGC
TCCTCAGGATGCAGGGTCACTCCATCACCAGCGAGTCCTCATAAACATCTCCGGGTTGCGTTTCGAGACG
CAGCTGGGCACCCTGGCACAGTTTCCCAACACCCTCCTGGGGGACCCAGCCAAGCGCCTGCACTACTTCG
ACCCCTTGAGAAATGAATACTTCTTCGACCGCAACCGGCCCAGCTTCGATGGCATTTTGTACTACTACCA
GTCTGGGGGCCGCCTGCGCAGGCCCGTCAATGTCTCCCTGGATGTGTTTGCAGATGAGATCCGCTTTTAC
CAGCTGGGGGACGAGGCCATGGAGCGCTTCCGGGAGGATGAGGGCTTCATCAAGGAAGAGGAGAAGCCCC
TGCCCCGCAACGAGTTCCAGCGCCAGGTATGGCTTATCTTCGAATACCCAGAAAGCTCTGGGTCCGCAAG
AGCCATCGCCATAGTGTCGGTCCTGAGAACTTCAGGGTGAGTTTGGGGACCCTTGATTGTTCTTTCTTTT
TCGCTATTGTAAAATTCATGTTATATGGAGGGGGCAAAGTTTTCAGGGTGTTGTTTAGAATGGGAAGATG
TCCCTTGTATCACCATGGACCCTCATGATAATTTTGTTTCTTTCACTTTCTACTCTGTTGACAACCATTG
TCTCCTCTTATTTTCTTTTCATTTTCTGTAACTTTTTCGTTAAACTTTAGCTTGCATTTGTAACGAATTT
TTAAATTCACTTTTGTTTATTTGTCAGATTGTAAGTACTTTCTCTAATCACTTTTTTTTCAAGGCAATCA
GGGTATATTATATTGTACTTCAGCACAGTTTTAGAGAACAATTGTTATAATTAAATGATAAGGTAGAATA
TTTCTGCATATAAATTCTGGCTGGCGTGGAAATATTCTTATTGGTAGAAACAACTACACCCTGGTCATCA
TCCTGCCTTTCTCTTTATGGTTACAATGATATACACTGTTTGAGATGAGGATAAAATACTCTGAGTCCAA
ACCGGGCCCCTCTGCTAACCATGTTCATGCCTTCTTCTCTTTCCTACAGCTCCTGGGCAACGTGCTGGTT
GTTGTGCTGTCTCATCATTTTGGCAAAGAATTCACTCCTCAGGTGCAGGCTGCCTATCAGAAGGTGGTGG
CTGGTGTGGCCAATGCCCTGGCTCACAAATACCACTGAGATCTTTTTCCCTCTGCCAAAAATTATGGGGA
CATCATGAAGCCCCTTGAGCATCTGACTTCTGGCTAATAAAGGAAATTTATTTTCATTGCAATAGTGTGT
TGGAATTTTTTGTGTCTCTCACTCGGAAGGACATATGGGAGGGCAAATCATTTAAAACATCAGAATGAGT
ATTTGGTTTAGAGTTTGGCAACATATGCCCATATGCTGGCTGCCATGAACAAAGGTTGGCTATAAAGAGG
TCATCAGTATATGAAACAGCCCCCTGCTGTCCATTCCTTATTCCATAGAAAAGCCTTGACTTGAGGTTAG
ATTTTTTTTATATTTTGTTTTGTGTTATTTTTTTCTTTAACATCCCTAAAATTTTCCTTACATGTTTTAC
TAGCCAGATTTTTCCTCCTCTCCTGACTACTCCCAGTCATAGCTGTCCCTCTTCTCTTATGGAGATCCCT
CGAGGAGCTTTTTGCAAAAGCCTAGGCCTCCAAAAAAGCCTCTTCACTACTTCTGGAATAGCTCAGAGGC
CGAGGCGGCCTCGGCCTCTGCATAAATAAAAAAAATTAGTCAGCCATGGGGCGGAGAATGGGCGGAACTG
GGCGGAGTTAGGGGCGGGATGGGCGGAGTTAGGGGCGGGACTATGGTTGCTGACTAATTGCTGCATTAAT
GAATCGGCCAACGCGCGGGGAGAGGCGGTTTGCGTATTGGGCGCTCTTCCGCTTCCTCGCTCACTGACTC
GCTGCGCTCGGTCGTTCGGCTGCGGCGAGCGGTATCAGCTCACTCAAAGGCGGTAATACGGTTATCCACA
GAATCAGGGGATAACGCAGGAAAGAACATGTGAGCAAAAGGCCAGCAAAAGGCCAGGAACCGTAAAAAGG
CCGCGTTGCTGGCGTTTTTCCATAGGCTCCGCCCCCCTGACGAGCATCACAAAAATCGACGCTCAAGTCA
GAGGTGGCGAAACCCGACAGGACTATAAAGATACCAGGCGTTTCCCCCTGGAAGCTCCCTCGTGCGCTCT
CCTGTTCCGACCCTGCCGCTTACCGGATACCTGTCCGCCTTTCTCCCTTCGGGAAGCGTGGCGCTTTCTC
ATAGCTCACGCTGTAGGTATCTCAGTTCGGTGTAGGTCGTTCGCTCCAAGCTGGGCTGTGTGCACGAACC
CCCCGTTCAGCCCGACCGCTGCGCCTTATCCGGTAACTATCGTCTTGAGTCCAACCCGGTAAGACACGAC
TTATCGCCACTGGCAGCAGCCACTGGTAACAGGATTAGCAGAGCGAGGTATGTAGGCGGTGCTACAGAGT
TCTTGAAGTGGTGGCCTAACTACGGCTACACTAGAAGAACAGTATTTGGTATCTGCGCTCTGCTGAAGCC
AGTTACCTTCGGAAAAAGAGTTGGTAGCTCTTGATCCGGCAAACAAACCACCGCTGGTAGCGGTGGTTTT
TTTGTTTGCAAGCAGCAGATTACGCGCAGAAAAAAAGGATCTCAAGAAGATCCTTTGATCTTTTCTACGG
GGTCTGACGCTCAGTGGAACGAAAACTCACGTTAAGGGATTTTGGTCATGAGATTATCAAAAAGGATCTT
CACCTAGATCCTTTTAAATTAAAAATGAAGTTTTAAATCAATCTAAAGTATATATGAGTAAACTTGGTCT
GACAGTTACCAATGCTTAATCAGTGAGGCACCTATCTCAGCGATCTGTCTATTTCGTTCATCCATAGTTG
CCTGACTCCCCGTCGTGTAGATAACTACGATACGGGAGGGCTTACCATCTGGCCCCAGTGCTGCAATGAT
ACCGCGAGACCCACGCTCACCGGCTCCAGATTTATCAGCAATAAACCAGCCAGCCGGAAGGGCCGAGCGC
AGAAGTGGTCCTGCAACTTTATCCGCCTCCATCCAGTCTATTAATTGTTGCCGGGAAGCTAGAGTAAGTA
GTTCGCCAGTTAATAGTTTGCGCAACGTTGTTGCCATTGCTACAGGCATCGTGGTGTCACGCTCGTCGTT
TGGTATGGCTTCATTCAGCTCCGGTTCCCAACGATCAAGGCGAGTTACATGATCCCCCATGTTGTGCAAA
AAAGCGGTTAGCTCCTTCGGTCCTCCGATCGTTGTCAGAAGTAAGTTGGCCGCAGTGTTATCACTCATGG
TTATGGCAGCACTGCATAATTCTCTTACTGTCATGCCATCCGTAAGATGCTTTTCTGTGACTGGTGAGTA
CTCAACCAAGTCATTCTGAGAATAGTGTATGCGGCGACCGAGTTGCTCTTGCCCGGCGTCAATACGGGAT
AATACCGCGCCACATAGCAGAACTTTAAAAGTGCTCATCATTGGAAAACGTTCTTCGGGGCGAAAACTCT
CAAGGATCTTACCGCTGTTGAGATCCAGTTCGATGTAACCCACTCGTGCACCCAACTGATCTTCAGCATC
TTTTACTTTCACCAGCGTTTCTGGGTGAGCAAAAACAGGAAGGCAAAATGCCGCAAAAAAGGGAATAAGG
GCGACACGGAAATGTTGAATACTCATACTCTTCCTTTTTCAATATTATTGAAGCATTTATCAGGGTTATT
GTCTCATGAGCGGATACATATTTGAATGTATTTAGAAAAATAAACAAATAGGGGTTCCGCGCACATTTCC
CCGAAAAGTGCCACCTGACGTCTAAGAAACCATTATTATCATGACATTAACCTATAAAAATAGGCGTATC
ACGAGGCCCTTTCGTCTCGCGCGTTTCGGTGATGACGGTGAAAACCTCTGACACATGCAGCTCCCGGAGA
CGGTCACAGCTTGTCTGTAAGCGGATGCCGGGAGCAGACAAGCCCGTCAGGGCGCGTCAGCGGGTGTTGG
CGGGTGTCGGGGCTGGCTTAACTATGCGGCATCAGAGCAGATTGTACTGAGAGTGCACCATATGCGGTGT
GAAATACCGCACAGATGCGTAAGGAGAAAATACCGCATCAGGAAATTGTAAGCGTTAATATTTTGTTAAA
ATTCGCGTTAAATTTTTGTTAAATCAGCTCATTTTTTAACCAATAGGCCGAAATCGGCAAAATCCCTTAT
AAATCAAAAGAATAGACCGAGATAGGGT
[37 nt withheld, positions 5419-5455]
AAAGAACGTGGACTCCAACGTCAAAGG
[49 nt withheld, positions 5483-5531]
T
[91 nt withheld, positions 5533-5623]
G
[124 nt withheld, positions 5625-5748]
CCATTCGCCATTCAGGCTGCGCAACTGTTGGGAAGGGCGAT
